Addgene plasmid #72975: pBP-SJM914
Purpose: Level 0 - SJM914 promoter (5' CTAT/3' GTAC fusion)
Depositing lab: Paul Freemont. Depositing organization: Imperial College London. Publication: EcoFlex: A Multifunctional MoClo Kit for E. coli Synthetic Biology. Moore SJ, Lai HE, Kelwick RJ, Chee SM, Bell DJ, Polizzi KM, Freemont PS. ACS Synth Biol. 2016 May 2. 10.1021/acssynbio.6b00031 PubMed 27096716.
Backbone
  Vector backbone: pSB1C3
  Backbone manufacturer: iGEM
  Backbone size w/o insert (bp): 3036
  Vector type: Synthetic Biology
Growth in bacteria
  Bacterial resistance: Chloramphenicol, 25 μg/mL
  Growth temperature: 37°C
  Growth strain: JM109
  Copy number: High Copy
Gene/Insert
  Gene/Insert name: SJM914 promoter
  Species: Synthetic
  Mutation: CAT gene - C435G (nucleotide) - silent mutagenesis to remove BsmBI site
  Cloning method: Restriction Enzyme; 5′ cloning site Unknown (unknown if destroyed); 3′ cloning site Unknown (unknown if destroyed)
  Sequencing primers: 5′ VF2 (5' tgccacctgacgtctaagaa 3'); 3′ VR (5' attaccgcctttgagtgagc 3')
Terms and licenses: Academic/Nonprofit Terms; Industry Terms: Not Available to Industry
How to cite: pBP-SJM914 was a gift from Paul Freemont (Addgene plasmid # 72975 ; http://n2t.net/addgene:72975 ; RRID:Addgene_72975)
