[The description below was written by a language model from this plasmid's Addgene catalogue record.]
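Description:
pBP-SJM914 is a Level 0 part plasmid from the EcoFlex kit, a MoClo-style (Golden Gate) modular cloning system for synthetic biology in E. coli. It is built on the iGEM pSB1C3 backbone, a high-copy bacterial cloning vector selected with chloramphenicol. The record gives no feature table, so the origin of replication and other backbone elements are not itemised, but the catalogue notes a backbone size of about 3 kb without the insert. The chloramphenicol acetyltransferase (CAT) gene carries a silent C435G nucleotide change that removes an internal BsmBI site. This "domestication" step keeps the resistance marker intact when Type IIS enzymes are used in hierarchical assembly.

The payload is the SJM914 promoter, a synthetic sequence stored as a basic promoter part. It is flanked by defined fusion overhangs, CTAT on the 5′ side and GTAC on the 3′ side. In a MoClo scheme, these overhangs set the position and orientation of the part when it is released by a Type IIS enzyme and ligated in one pot with compatible downstream parts such as ribosome binding sites, coding sequences and terminators, forming a Level 1 transcription unit. The record does not state the promoter's strength, its regulation or the specific restriction sites used for cloning. The plasmid carries no coding sequence, tag or reporter as payload; it serves as a sequence-verified, reusable source of this promoter for building and tuning E. coli expression constructs within the kit.
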