>Addgene plasmid #72975 | pBP-SJM914 | depositor partial sequence | sequence record 133820 | Partial sequence between BsaI sites - Backbone pBP-SJM901
GGTCTCACTATTTGATGGCTAGCTCAGTCCTAGGGATTGTGCTAGCGTACAGAGACC
