>Addgene plasmid #72975 | pBP-SJM914 | addgene partial sequence | sequence record 140585 | RNAde-BB-1F 5'-tgccacctgacgtctaagaa-3'
ATAGGCGGTATCACGAGGCAGAATTTCAGATAAAAAAAATCCTTAGCTTTCGCTAAGGATGATTTCTGGA
ATTCGCGGCCGCTTCTAGAACGTCTCAATCTGGTCTCACTATTTGATGGCTAGCTCAGTCCTAGGGATTG
TGCTAGCGTACAGAGACCAGATCTTTTAACTTTAAGAAGGAGATATACATATGCGTAAAGGAGAAGAACT
TTTCACTGGAGTTGTCCCAATTCTTGTTGAATTAGATGGTGATGTTAATGGGCACAAATTTTCTGTCAGT
GGAGAGGGTGAAGGTGATGCAACATACGGAAAACTTACCCTTAAATTTATTTGCACTACTGGAAAACTAC
CTGTTCCATGGCCAACACTTGTCACTACTTTCGGTTATGGTGTTCAATGCTTTGCGAGATACCCAGATCA
TATGAAACAGCATGACTTTTTCAAGAGTGCCATGCCCGAAGGTTATGTACAGGAAAGAACTATATTTTTC
AAAGATGACGGGAACTACAAGACACGTGCTGAAGTCAAGTTTGAAGGTGATACCCTTGTTAATAGAATCG
AGTTAAAAGGTATTGATTTTAAAGAAGATGGAAACATTCTTGGACACAAATTGGAATACAACTATAACTC
ACACAATGTATACATCATGGCAGACAAACAAAAGAATGGAATCAAAGTTAACTTCAAAATTAGACACAAC
ATTGAAGATGGAAGCGTTCAACTAGCAGACCATTATCAACAAAATACTCCAATTGGCGATGGCCCTGTCC
TTTTACCAGACAACCATTACCTGTCCACACAATCTGCCCTTTCGAAAGATCCCAACGAA
