>Addgene plasmid #72975 | pBP-SJM914 | addgene partial sequence | sequence record 141380 | RNAde-BB-2R 5'-attaccgcctttgagtgagc -3'
CAGCGAGTCAGTGAGCGAGGAAGCCTGCATAACGCGAAGTAATCTTTTCGGTTTTAAAGAAAAAGGGCAG
GGTGGTGACACCTTGCCCTTTTTTGCCGGACTGCAGCGTCTCTGGCAAACATATAAACGCAGAAAGGCCC
ACCCGAAGGTGAGCCAGTGTGACTCTAGTAGAGAGCGTTCACCGACAAACAACAGATAAAACGAAAGGCC
CAGTCTTTCGACTGAGCCTTTCGTTTTATTTGATGCCTGGTCGATTATTTGTATAGTTCATCCATGCCAT
GTGTAATCCCAGCAGCTGTTACAAACTCAAGAAGGACCATGTGATCTCTCTTTTCGTTGGGATCTTTCGA
AAGGGCAGATTGTGTGGACAGGTAATGGTTGTCTGGTAAAAGGACAGGGCCATCGCCAATTGGAGTATTT
TGTTGATAATGGTCTGCTAGTTGAACGCTTCCATCTTCAATGTTGTGTCTAATTTTGAAGTTAACTTTGA
TTCCATTCTTTTGTTTGTCTGCCATGATGTATACATTGTGTGAGTTATAGTTGTATTCCAATTTGTGTCC
AAGAATGTTTCCATCTTCTTTAAAATCAATACCTTTTAACTCGATTCTATTAACAAGGGTATCACCTTCA
AACTTGACTTCAGCACGTGTCTTGTAGTTCCCGTCATCTTTGAAAAATATAGTTCTTTCCTGTACATAAC
CTTCGGGCATGGCACTCTTGAAAAAGTCATGCTGTTTCATATGATCTGGGTATCTCGCAAAGCATTGAAC
ACCATAACCGAAAGTAGTGACAAGTGTTGGCCATGGAACAGGTAGTT
